Addgene plasmid #100379: pCMV_mEm_4GS_LF82_251
Purpose: Mammalian expression of E. coli LF82_251 CDS fused to mEmerald
Depositing lab: Alan Huett. Depositing organization: University of Nottingham. Publication: A multi-phenotypic imaging screen to identify bacterial effectors by exogenous expression in a HeLa cell line. Collins A, Huett A. Sci Data. 2018 May 15;5:180081. doi: 10.1038/sdata.2018.81. PubMed 29762554.
Backbone
  Vector backbone: pCMV
  Backbone size w/o insert (bp): 4502
  Vector type: Mammalian Expression
Growth in bacteria
  Bacterial resistance: Ampicillin, 100 μg/mL
  Growth temperature: 37°C
  Growth strain: XL1 Blue
  Copy number: High Copy
Gene/Insert
  Gene/Insert name: LF82_251
  Insert size (bp): 525
  Promoter: CMV
  Tag / fusion protein: mEmerald (N terminal on backbone)
  Cloning method: Ligation Independent Cloning
  Sequencing primers: 5′ ACTTCTGCTCTAAAAGCTGCGG; 3′ CACTGCATTCTAGTTGTGGTTTGTC
Terms and licenses: Academic/Nonprofit Terms; Industry Terms: Not Available to Industry
How to cite: pCMV_mEm_4GS_LF82_251 was a gift from Alan Huett (Addgene plasmid # 100379 ; http://n2t.net/addgene:100379 ; RRID:Addgene_100379)
