[The description below was written by a language model from this plasmid's Addgene catalogue record and pLannotate feature annotations shown in this document.]
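Description:
pCMV_mEm_4GS_LF82_251 is a mammalian expression plasmid built on a pCMV backbone that produces an E. coli LF82 open reading frame, LF82_251, as a fusion to the green fluorescent protein mEmerald. The sequenced plasmid is about 5 kb. It is maintained in E. coli through a high-copy ColE1/pUC-type origin and selected with ampicillin via the β-lactamase gene and its native promoter. The backbone also carries non-functional remnants typical of pUC/pBR322-derived vectors, including fragments of lacZα, lacI, rop and bom, along with a lac promoter/operator region. No mammalian selection marker is annotated, so the plasmid appears suited to transient transfection.

The expression cassette is driven by the human cytomegalovirus immediate early enhancer and promoter, followed by a modified SV40 intron that supplies splice sites to aid transcript processing. The mEmerald coding sequence comes next, with the roughly 525 bp bacterial insert downstream, so the fluorescent tag sits at the N terminus of the fusion. The "4GS" in the name suggests a glycine-serine linker between the two parts, though the record does not describe it. An SV40 polyadenylation signal lies after the insert. The automated annotation labels the insert as a fragment resembling CopR, a two-component response regulator of copper resistance in Pseudomonas; this reflects sequence similarity rather than a confirmed function for LF82_251. The insert was introduced by ligation-independent cloning. The associated publication describes an imaging screen in which bacterial proteins are expressed exogenously in HeLa cells to identify candidate effectors, with the mEmerald tag allowing the fusion protein to be visualised.
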