Features (pLannotate 1.2.2; 17 found; start..end, strand, type, name):
      8..28      -  misc_feature   MCS (fragment): pUC18/19 multiple cloning site
     27..330     +  enhancer       CMV enhancer: human cytomegalovirus immediate early enhancer
    331..534     +  promoter       CMV promoter: human cytomegalovirus (CMV) immediate early promoter
    672..768     +  intron         SV40 intron: modified SV40 intron with splice donor and acceptor sites
    829..1545    +  CDS            mEmerald: mEmerald is a basic (constitutively fluorescent) green fluorescent protein published in 1998, derived from Aequorea victoria. It is reported to be a very rapidly-maturing monomer with moderate acid sensitivity.
   1609..2130    +  CDS            copR (fragment): COPR_PSEUB - Experimental evidence at protein level: Swiss-Prot protein existence level 1. Member of the two-component regulatory system CopS/CopR. Involved in the activation of copper resistance gene operon CopABCD. Phosphorylation of CopR by CopS would convert it into an active state to induce expression of the cop operon by binding to a specific site on the cop operon promoter (cop box) and possibly by facilitating the binding of RNA polymerase to the cop promoter. CopR also binds to the chromosomally encoded cop operon promoter. May also be involved in basic copper metabolism. From Pseudom
   2166..2300    -  polyA_signal   SV40 poly(A) signal: SV40 polyadenylation signal
   2435..2451    -  protein_bind   lac operator: The lac repressor binds to the lac operator to inhibit transcription in E. coli. This inhibition can be relieved by adding lactose or isopropyl-β-D-thiogalactopyranoside (IPTG). lac repressor encoded by lacI
   2459..2489    -  promoter       lac promoter: promoter for the E. coli lac operon
   2504..2525    -  protein_bind   CAP binding site: CAP binding activates transcription in the presence of cAMP. E. coli catabolite activator protein
   2538..2630    -  CDS            lacI (fragment): lac repressor; lacI; The lac repressor binds to the lac operator to inhibit transcription in E. coli. This inhibition can be relieved by adding lactose or isopropyl-β-D-thiogalactopyranoside (IPTG).
   2813..3401    -  rep_origin     ori: high-copy-number ColE1/pMB1/pBR322/pUC origin of replication
   3572..4432    -  CDS            AmpR: β-lactamase; bla; confers resistance to ampicillin, carbenicillin, and related antibiotics
   4433..4537    -  promoter       AmpR promoter: bla
   4632..4667    +  CDS            rop (fragment): Rop protein, which maintains plasmids at low copy number; rop
   4769..4868    +  misc_feature   bom (fragment): basis of mobility region from pBR322
   4874..2       -  CDS            lacZα (fragment) (across the origin): LacZα fragment of β-galactosidase; lacZ fragment
>Addgene plasmid #100379 | pCMV_mEm_4GS_LF82_251 | addgene full sequence | sequence record 209696 | Addgene NGS Result
GAGTTCGAGCTTGCATGCCTGCAGGTCGTTACATAACTTACGGTAAATGGCCCGCCTGGCTGACCGCCCA
ACGACCCCCGCCCATTGACGTCAATAATGACGTATGTTCCCATAGTAACGCCAATAGGGACTTTCCATTG
ACGTCAATGGGTGGAGTATTTACGGTAAACTGCCCACTTGGCAGTACATCAAGTGTATCATATGCCAAGT
ACGCCCCCTATTGACGTCAATGACGGTAAATGGCCCGCCTGGCATTATGCCCAGTACATGACCTTATGGG
ACTTTCCTACTTGGCAGTACATCTACGTATTAGTCATCGCTATTACCATGGTGATGCGGTTTTGGCAGTA
CATCAATGGGCGTGGATAGCGGTTTGACTCACGGGGATTTCCAAGTCTCCACCCCATTGACGTCAATGGG
AGTTTGTTTTGGCACCAAAATCAACGGGACTTTCCAAAATGTCGTAACAACTCCGCCCCATTGACGCAAA
TGGGCGGTAGGCGTGTACGGTGGGAGGTCTATATAAGCAGAGCTCGTTTAGTGAACCGTCAGATCGCCTG
GAGACGCCATCCACGCTGTTTTGACCTCCATAGAAGACACCGGGACCGATCCAGCCTCCGGACTCTAGAG
GATCCGGTACTAGAGGAACTGAAAAACCAGAAAGTTAACTGGTAAGTTTAGTCTTTTTGTCTTTTATTTC
AGGTCCCGGATCCGGTGGTGGTGCAAATCAAAGAACTGCTCCTCAGTGGATGTTGCCTTTACTTCTAGGC
CTGTACGGAAGTGTTACTTCTGCTCTAAAAGCTGCGGAATTGTACCCGCGGGCCCACCATGGTGAGCAAG
GGCGAGGAGCTGTTCACCGGGGTGGTGCCCATCCTGGTCGAGCTGGACGGCGACGTAAACGGCCACAAGT
TCAGCGTGTCCGGCGAGGGCGAGGGCGATGCCACCTACGGCAAGCTGACCCTGAAGTTCATCTGCACCAC
CGGCAAGCTGCCCGTGCCCTGGCCCACCCTCGTGACCACCTTGACCTACGGCGTGCAGTGCTTCGCCCGC
TACCCCGACCACATGAAGCAGCACGACTTCTTCAAGTCCGCCATGCCCGAAGGCTACGTCCAGGAGCGCA
CCATCTTCTTCAAGGACGACGGCAACTACAAGACCCGCGCCGAGGTGAAGTTCGAGGGCGACACCCTGGT
GAACCGCATCGAGCTGAAGGGCATCGACTTCAAGGAGGACGGCAACATCCTGGGGCACAAGCTGGAGTAC
AACTACAACAGCCACAAGGTCTATATCACCGCCGACAAGCAGAAGAACGGCATCAAGGTGAACTTCAAGA
CCCGCCACAACATCGAGGACGGCAGCGTGCAGCTCGCCGACCACTACCAGCAGAACACCCCCATCGGCGA
CGGCCCCGTGCTGCTGCCCGACAACCACTACCTGAGCACCCAGTCCAAGCTGAGCAAAGACCCCAACGAG
AAGCGCGATCACATGGTCCTGCTGGAGTTCGTGACCGCCGCCGGGATCACTCTCGGCATGGACGAGCTGT
ACAAGCGAATTGGTGGAGGGGGCGGTTCCGGTGGCGGAGGTTCCCGAATTCGTCGACGGAGATCTGATAT
GCTACCGGGAATGGATGGTTATCAGGTACTGGAAGGCGTCCGGGCCAGAAAACAGACCCCCGTGCTGATG
CTGGCAGCACGGGGCTCGGTCGACGAACGCGTCAAAGGGCTGCGTCTGGGAGCAGATGATTATCTCCCTA
AACCCTTTTCACTCATTGAATTGGTGGCGCGTATTCAGGCGTTGGTGCGTCGCCGCCCTTCGGATGGCGC
AGACATCACTCAGCTTCATATTCAGGATCTGCATCTCGACTTACTGGCGCGCAGGGTATTTCGCGGTGGA
ACGAGACTGGAACTAACCGCGAAAGAGTTTTCCCTGTTGAGTTTGCTCGCTCGCCATCAAGGGGAGATCC
TGTCAAAGATGATGATTGCCGAACAAGTCTGGGACATGAATTTTGATAGTGATGCCAATGTGGTTGAAGT
CGCTATTAAACGTTTACGCGCCAAAGTTGATGCCCCATTCGACGTTAAGTTGCTTCATACCGTTCGCGGC
ATGGGGTATGTCCTCGAAGTCCGGCCTGAGTGAATCGGTACCCTCGAGAAGCTTGCGGCCGCGGGGATCC
AGACATGATAAGATACATTGATGAGTTTGGACAAACCACAACTAGAATGCAGTGAAAAAAATGCTTTATT
TGTGAAATTTGTGATGCTATTGCTTTATTTGTAACCATTATAAGCTGCAATAAACAAGTTAACAACAACA
ATTGCATTCATTTTATGTTTCAGGTTCAGGGGGAGGTGTGGGAGGTTTTTTCGGATCCTCTAGAGTCGAT
CTGCAGGCATGCTAGCTTGGCGTAATCATGGTCATAGCTGTTTCCTGTGTGAAATTGTTATCCGCTCACA
ATTCCACACAACATACGAGCCGGAAGCATAAAGTGTAAAGCCTGGGGTGCCTAATGAGTGAGCTAACTCA
CATTAATTGCGTTGCGCTCACTGCCCGCTTTCCAGTCGGGAAACCTGTCGTGCCAGCTGCATTAATGAAT
CGGCCAACGCGCGGGGAGAGGCGGTTTGCGTATTGGGCGCTCTTCCGCTTCCTCGCTCACTGACTCGCTG
CGCTCGGTCGTTCGGCTGCGGCGAGCGGTATCAGCTCACTCAAAGGCGGTAATACGGTTATCCACAGAAT
CAGGGGATAACGCAGGAAAGAACATGTGAGCAAAAGGCCAGCAAAAGGCCAGGAACCGTAAAAAGGCCGC
GTTGCTGGCGTTTTTCCATAGGCTCCGCCCCCCTGACGAGCATCACAAAAATCGACGCTCAAGTCAGAGG
TGGCGAAACCCGACAGGACTATAAAGATACCAGGCGTTTCCCCCTGGAAGCTCCCTCGTGCGCTCTCCTG
TTCCGACCCTGCCGCTTACCGGATACCTGTCCGCCTTTCTCCCTTCGGGAAGCGTGGCGCTTTCTCATAG
CTCACGCTGTAGGTATCTCAGTTCGGTGTAGGTCGTTCGCTCCAAGCTGGGCTGTGTGCACGAACCCCCC
GTTCAGCCCGACCGCTGCGCCTTATCCGGTAACTATCGTCTTGAGTCCAACCCGGTAAGACACGACTTAT
CGCCACTGGCAGCAGCCACTGGTAACAGGATTAGCAGAGCGAGGTATGTAGGCGGTGCTACAGAGTTCTT
GAAGTGGTGGCCTAACTACGGCTACACTAGAAGAACAGTATTTGGTATCTGCGCTCTGCTGAAGCCAGTT
ACCTTCGGAAAAAGAGTTGGTAGCTCTTGATCCGGCAAACAAACCACCGCTGGTAGCGGTGGTTTTTTTG
TTTGCAAGCAGCAGATTACGCGCAGAAAAAAAGGATCTCAAGAAGATCCTTTGATCTTTTCTACGGGGTC
TGACGCTCAGTGGAACGAAAACTCACGTTAAGGGATTTTGGTCATGAGATTATCAAAAAGGATCTTCACC
TAGATCCTTTTAAATTAAAAATGAAGTTTTAAATCAATCTAAAGTATATATGAGTAAACTTGGTCTGACA
GTTACCAATGCTTAATCAGTGAGGCACCTATCTCAGCGATCTGTCTATTTCGTTCATCCATAGTTGCCTG
ACTCCCCGTCGTGTAGATAACTACGATACGGGAGGGCTTACCATCTGGCCCCAGTGCTGCAATGATACCG
CGAGACCCACGCTCACCGGCTCCAGATTTATCAGCAATAAACCAGCCAGCCGGAAGGGCCGAGCGCAGAA
GTGGTCCTGCAACTTTATCCGCCTCCATCCAGTCTATTAATTGTTGCCGGGAAGCTAGAGTAAGTAGTTC
GCCAGTTAATAGTTTGCGCAACGTTGTTGCCATTGCTACAGGCATCGTGGTGTCACGCTCGTCGTTTGGT
ATGGCTTCATTCAGCTCCGGTTCCCAACGATCAAGGCGAGTTACATGATCCCCCATGTTGTGCAAAAAAG
CGGTTAGCTCCTTCGGTCCTCCGATCGTTGTCAGAAGTAAGTTGGCCGCAGTGTTATCACTCATGGTTAT
GGCAGCACTGCATAATTCTCTTACTGTCATGCCATCCGTAAGATGCTTTTCTGTGACTGGTGAGTACTCA
ACCAAGTCATTCTGAGAATAGTGTATGCGGCGACCGAGTTGCTCTTGCCCGGCGTCAATACGGGATAATA
CCGCGCCACATAGCAGAACTTTAAAAGTGCTCATCATTGGAAAACGTTCTTCGGGGCGAAAACTCTCAAG
GATCTTACCGCTGTTGAGATCCAGTTCGATGTAACCCACTCGTGCACCCAACTGATCTTCAGCATCTTTT
ACTTTCACCAGCGTTTCTGGGTGAGCAAAAACAGGAAGGCAAAATGCCGCAAAAAAGGGAATAAGGGCGA
CACGGAAATGTTGAATACTCATACTCTTCCTTTTTCAATATTATTGAAGCATTTATCAGGGTTATTGTCT
CATGAGCGGATACATATTTGAATGTATTTAGAAAAATAAACAAATAGGGGTTCCGCGCACATTTCCCCGA
AAAGTGCCACCTGACGTCTAAGAAACCATTATTATCATGACATTAACCTATAAAAATAGGCGTATCACGA
GGCCCTTTCGTCTCGCGCGTTTCGGTGATGACGGTGAAAACCTCTGACACATGCAGCTCCCGGAGACGGT
CACAGCTTGTCTGTAAGCGGATGCCGGGAGCAGACAAGCCCGTCAGGGCGCGTCAGCGGGTGTTGGCGGG
TGTCGGGGCTGGCTTAACTATGCGGCATCAGAGCAGATTGTACTGAGAGTGCACCATATGCGGTGTGAAA
TACCGCACAGATGCGTAAGGAGAAAATACCGCATCAGGCGCCATTCGCCATTCAGGCTGCGCAACTGTTG
GGAAGGGCGATCGGTGCGGGCCTCTTCGCTATTACGCCAGCTGGCGAAAGGGGGATGTGCTGCAAGGCGA
TTAAGTTGGGTAACGCCAGGGTTTTCCCAGTCACGACGTTGTAAAACGACGGCCAGT
