>Addgene plasmid #100379 | pCMV_mEm_4GS_LF82_251 | depositor partial sequence | sequence record 183700 | Sequence across LF82 gene insert region
CTCGGCATGGACGAGCTGTACAAGCGAATTGGTGGAGGGGGCGGTTCCGGTGGCGGAGGTTCCCGAATTC
GTCGACGGAGATCTGATATGCTACCGGGAATGGATGGTTATCAGGTACTGGAAGGCGTCCGGGCCAGAAA
ACAGACCCCCGTGCTGATGCTGGCAGCACGGGGCTCGGTCGACGAACGCGTCAAAGGGCTGCGTCTGGGA
GCAGATGATTATCTCCCTAAACCCTTTTCACTCATTGAATTGGTGGCGCGTATTCAGGCGTTGGTGCGTC
GCCGCCCTTCGGATGGCGCAGACATCACTCAGCTTCATATTCAGGATCTGCATCTCGACTTACTGGCGCG
CAGGGTATTTCGCGGTGGAACGAGACTGGAACTAACCGCGAAAGAGTTTTCCCTGTTGAGTTTGCTCGCT
CGCCATCAAGGGGAGATCCTGTCAAAGATGATGATTGCCGAACAAGTCTGGGACATGAATTTTGATAGTG
ATGCCAATGTGGTTGAAGTCGCTATTAAACGTTTACGCGCCAAAGTTGATGCCCCATTCGACGTTAAGTT
GCTTCATACCGTTCGCGGCATGGGGTATGTCCTCGAAGTCCGGCCTGAGTGAATCGGTACCCTCGAGAAG
CTTGCGGCCGCGGGGATCCAGACATGATAAGATACATTGATGAGTTTGGACAAACCACAACTAGAATGCA
GTGAAAAAAATGCTTTATTTGTGAAATTTGTGATGCTATTGCTTTATTTGTAACCATTATAAGCTGCAAT
AAACAAGTTAACAACAACAATTGCATTCATTTTATGTTTCANGTTCANGGGGAGGTGTGGGANGTTTTTT
CGGATCCTCTAGAGTCGATCTGCNNCATGCTAGCTTGGCGTAATCATGGTCATAGCTGTTTCCTGTGTGA
AATTGTTATCCGCTCANAATTCCACACAACATACGAGCCGGAAGCATAAAGTGTAAAGCCTGGGGTGCCT
AATGAGTGAGCTAACTCACATTNATTGCGTTGCGCTCACTGNCCGNTTTNCAGTCGGGAAANCTGNCG
